Addgene plasmid #161296: pDONR221-SLC38A4_STOP
Purpose: Gateway entry clone with codon-optimized ORF sequence for subcloning into custom expression vectors. Contains a STOP codon at the end of the codon-optimized ORF sequence.
Depositing lab: RESOLUTE Consortium & Giulio Superti-Furga. Depositing organization: CeMM Research Center for Molecular Medicine. Publication: The RESOLUTE consortium: unlocking SLC transporters for drug discovery. Superti-Furga G, Lackner D, Wiedmer T, Ingles-Prieto A, Barbosa B, Girardi E, Goldmann U, Gurtl B, Klavins K, Klimek C, Lindinger S, Lineiro-Retes E, Muller AC, Onstein S, Redinger G, Reil D, Sedlyarov V, Wolf G, Crawford M, Everley R, ... Steppan CM. Nat Rev Drug Discov. 2020 Jul;19(7):429-430. doi: 10.1038/d41573-020-00056-6. PubMed 32265506.
Backbone
  Vector backbone: pDONR221
  Backbone manufacturer: ThermoFisher Scientific
  Backbone size w/o insert (bp): 2550
  Vector type: Mammalian Expression
Growth in bacteria
  Bacterial resistance: Kanamycin, 50 μg/mL
  Growth temperature: 37°C
  Growth strain: NEB Stable
  Copy number: High Copy
Gene/Insert
  Gene/Insert name: SLC38A4 (alt name: PAAT, NAT3, ATA3)
  Species: H. sapiens (human)
  Insert size (bp): 1644
  Entrez Gene: SLC38A4 (a.k.a. ATA3, NAT3, PAAT, SNAT4)
  Cloning method: Gateway Cloning
  Sequencing primers: 5′ M13-fwd; 3′ M13-rev
Terms and licenses: Academic/Nonprofit Terms; Industry Terms
Depositor comments: This plasmid contains a STOP codon at the end of the codon-optimized ORF. For the version of this plasmid that does not contain a STOP codon, please see Addgene plasmid 132130 For more information on the full Resolute plasmid collection, please see www.addgene.org/depositor-collections/re-solute/. Please provide your feedback on this plasmid to the RESOLUTE consortium by filling out their RESOLUTE repository feedback form: https://forms.office.com/Pages/ResponsePage.aspx?id=0e05yklzmkS7rjFGQL4N7z4feCLQvEJAmVcOCM_u885UN1JJRko0Ukg4TVQwNTZLOUxPQVJWT1NHUCQlQCN0PWcu
How to cite: pDONR221-SLC38A4_STOP was a gift from RESOLUTE Consortium & Giulio Superti-Furga (Addgene plasmid # 161296 ; http://n2t.net/addgene:161296 ; RRID:Addgene_161296)
