[The description below was written by a language model from this plasmid's Addgene catalogue record and pLannotate feature annotations shown in this document.]
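Description:
pDONR221-SLC38A4_STOP is a Gateway entry clone built on the pDONR221 backbone, carrying a codon-optimized open reading frame for human SLC38A4 (also called SNAT4, ATA3, NAT3 or PAAT). The sequenced plasmid is about 4.2 kb. It is propagated in E. coli from a high-copy ColE1/pUC-type origin and selected with kanamycin through an aminoglycoside phosphotransferase gene. The rrnB T1 and T2 terminators lie upstream of the cloning region and insulate the insert from read-through transcription from the backbone. Short lacI and lacZα fragments in the feature table appear to be backbone remnants rather than functional elements.

The roughly 1.64 kb ORF sits between attL1 and attL2, the recombination sites used by LR Clonase to transfer an insert directionally into any attR-containing destination vector. SLC38A4 encodes a sodium-dependent neutral amino acid transporter with broad substrate specificity and a preference for alanine. It may also carry cationic amino acids in a sodium-independent manner, and its uptake activity is pH-dependent.

Although the catalogue lists the vector type as mammalian expression, the annotated features include no mammalian promoter or polyadenylation signal. The only promoter found is a T7 promoter just outside attL2, oriented toward the insert's 3′ end, so expression depends on the destination vector chosen. This version retains a stop codon at the end of the ORF, so it suits native or N-terminally tagged expression rather than C-terminal fusions. A companion clone without the stop codon exists for C-terminal fusions. The plasmid belongs to a consortium collection of solute carrier clones intended for subcloning into custom expression vectors for transporter research and drug discovery.
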