Features (pLannotate 1.2.2; 10 found; start..end, strand, type, name):
      1..100     +  protein_bind   attL1: mutant version of attL; recombination site for the Gateway® LR reaction LR Clonase™
    106..1746    +  CDS            SLC38A4: S38A4_HUMAN - Also known as ATA3, NAT3, SNAT4. Experimental evidence at protein level: Swiss-Prot protein existence level 1. Sodium-dependent amino acid transporter. Mediates electrogenic symport of neutral amino acids and sodium ions. Has a broad specificity, with a preference for Ala, followed by His, Cys, Asn, Ser, Gly, Val, Thr, Gln and Met. May mediate sodium-independent transport of cationic amino acids, such as Arg and Lys. Amino acid uptake is pH-dependent, with low transport activities at pH 6.5, intermediate at pH 7.0 and highest between pH 7.5 and 8.5. From Homo sapiens (Human).
   1751..1850    -  protein_bind   attL2: mutant version of attL; recombination site for the Gateway® LR reaction LR Clonase™
   1868..1886    -  promoter       T7 promoter: promoter for bacteriophage T7 RNA polymerase
   2020..2829    +  CDS            KanR: aminoglycoside phosphotransferase; aph(3')-Ia; confers resistance to kanamycin in bacteria or G418 (Geneticin®) in eukaryotes
   2976..3564    +  rep_origin     ori: high-copy-number ColE1/pMB1/pBR322/pUC origin of replication
   3747..3839    +  CDS            lacI (fragment): lac repressor; lacI; The lac repressor binds to the lac operator to inhibit transcription in E. coli. This inhibition can be relieved by adding lactose or isopropyl-β-D-thiogalactopyranoside (IPTG).
   3894..3921    -  terminator     rrnB T2 terminator: transcription terminator T2 from the E. coli rrnB gene
   4053..4096    +  terminator     rrnB T1 terminator: Escherichia coli rrnB; transcription terminator T1 from the E. coli rrnB gene
   4143..4179    -  CDS            lacZα (fragment): LacZα fragment of β-galactosidase; lacZ fragment
>Addgene plasmid #161296 | pDONR221-SLC38A4_STOP | addgene full sequence | sequence record 382439 | Addgene NGS Result
CAAATAATGATTTTATTTTGACTGATAGTGACCTGTTCGTTGCAACACATTGATGAGCAATGCTTTTTTA
TAATGCCAACTTTGTACAAAAAAGCAGGCTCCACCATGGACCCTATGGAGCTGAGGAACGTGAATATCGA
GCCAGACGATGAGAGCTCCTCTGGAGAGTCCGCCCCAGACTCTTACATCGGCATCGGCAATTCTGAGAAG
GCCGCCATGAGCTCCCAGTTCGCCAACGAGGATACCGAGAGCCAGAAGTTCCTGACAAATGGCTTTCTGG
GCAAGAAGAAGCTGGCCGACTACGCCGATGAGCACCACCCTGGCACCACAAGCTTCGGCATGTCTAGCTT
TAACCTGTCCAATGCCATCATGGGCTCTGGCATCCTGGGCCTGAGCTATGCCATGGCCAACACCGGCATC
ATCCTGTTCATCATCATGCTGCTGGCCGTGGCCATCCTGTCCCTGTACTCTGTGCACCTGCTGCTGAAGA
CAGCCAAGGAGGGCGGCTCCCTGATCTATGAGAAGCTGGGAGAGAAGGCCTTCGGCTGGCCTGGCAAGAT
CGGAGCCTTCGTGAGCATCACCATGCAGAACATCGGCGCCATGTCCTCTTACCTGTTCATCATCAAGTAT
GAGCTGCCAGAAGTGATCCGGGCCTTTATGGGCCTGGAGGAGAATACAGGCGAGTGGTACCTGAACGGCA
ATTATCTGATCATCTTCGTGAGCGTGGGCATCATCCTGCCTCTGTCCCTGCTGAAGAACCTGGGCTACCT
GGGCTATACCAGCGGCTTCTCCCTGACATGCATGGTGTTCTTTGTGAGCGTGGTCATCTACAAGAAGTTT
CAGATCCCATGTCCCCTGCCTGTGCTGGACCACTCTGTGGGCAACCTGAGCTTCAACAATACCCTGCCAA
TGCACGTGGTCATGCTGCCCAACAATTCCGAGAGCTCCGACGTGAACTTCATGATGGATTACACACACAG
AAACCCCGCCGGCCTGGACGAGAATCAGGCCAAGGGCAGCCTGCACGATTCCGGCGTGGAGTATGAGGCC
CACTCCGACGATAAGTGCGAGCCCAAGTACTTCGTGTTTAATTCTAGGACCGCCTATGCCATCCCTATCC
TGGTGTTCGCCTTCGTGTGCCACCCTGAGGTGCTGCCAATCTACTCCGAGCTGAAGGATCGCTCTCGGAG
AAAGATGCAGACCGTGTCTAACATCAGCATCACAGGCATGCTGGTCATGTATCTGCTGGCCGCCCTGTTC
GGCTACCTGACCTTTTATGGAGAGGTGGAGGACGAGCTGCTGCACGCATACAGCAAGGTGTATACACTGG
ATATCCCACTGCTGATGGTGCGGCTGGCCGTGCTGGTGGCAGTGACCCTGACAGTGCCCATCGTGCTGTT
CCCTATCAGAACCTCTGTGATCACACTGCTGTTCCCAAAGAGGCCCTTTAGCTGGATCCGCCACTTTCTG
ATCGCCGCCGTGCTGATCGCCCTGAACAACGTGCTGGTCATCCTGGTGCCCACCATCAAGTACATCTTCG
GCTTTATCGGCGCCTCTAGCGCCACAATGCTGATCTTCATCCTGCCAGCCGTGTTTTATCTGAAGCTGGT
GAAGAAGGAGACCTTCCGGTCCCCACAGAAAGTGGGCGCCCTGATCTTTCTGGTGGTGGGCATCTTCTTT
ATGATCGGCAGCATGGCCCTGATCATCATCGACTGGATCTACGATCCCCCTAACTCCAAGCACCACTAAG
ACCCAGCTTTCTTGTACAAAGTTGGCATTATAAGAAAGCATTGCTTATCAATTTGTTGCAACGAACAGGT
CACTATCAGTCAAAATAAAATCATTATTTGCCATCCAGCTGATATCCCCTATAGTGAGTCGTATTACATG
GTCATAGCTGTTTCCTGGCAGCTCTGGCCCGTGTCTCAAAATCTCTGATGTTACATTGCACAAGATAAAA
ATATATCATCATGAACAATAAAACTGTCTGCTTACATAAACAGTAATACAAGGGGTGTTATGAGCCATAT
TCAACGGGAAACGTCGAGGCCGCGATTAAATTCCAACATGGATGCTGATTTATATGGGTATAAATGGGCT
CGCGATAATGTCGGGCAATCAGGTGCGACAATCTATCGCTTGTATGGGAAGCCCGATGCGCCAGAGTTGT
TTCTGAAACATGGCAAAGGTAGCGTTGCCAATGATGTTACAGATGAGATGGTCAGACTAAACTGGCTGAC
GGAATTTATGCCTCTTCCGACCATCAAGCATTTTATCCGTACTCCTGATGATGCATGGTTACTCACCACT
GCGATCCCCGGAAAAACAGCATTCCAGGTATTAGAAGAATATCCTGATTCAGGTGAAAATATTGTTGATG
CGCTGGCAGTGTTCCTGCGCCGGTTGCATTCGATTCCTGTTTGTAATTGTCCTTTTAACAGCGATCGCGT
ATTTCGTCTCGCTCAGGCGCAATCACGAATGAATAACGGTTTGGTTGATGCGAGTGATTTTGATGACGAG
CGTAATGGCTGGCCTGTTGAACAAGTCTGGAAAGAAATGCATAAACTTTTGCCATTCTCACCGGATTCAG
TCGTCACTCATGGTGATTTCTCACTTGATAACCTTATTTTTGACGAGGGGAAATTAATAGGTTGTATTGA
TGTTGGACGAGTCGGAATCGCAGACCGATACCAGGATCTTGCCATCCTATGGAACTGCCTCGGTGAGTTT
TCTCCTTCATTACAGAAACGGCTTTTTCAAAAATATGGTATTGATAATCCTGATATGAATAAATTGCAGT
TTCATTTGATGCTCGATGAGTTTTTCTAATCAGAATTGGTTAATTGGTTGTAACACTGGCAGAGCATTAC
GCTGACTTGACGGGACGGCGCAAGCTCATGACCAAAATCCCTTAACGTGAGTTACGCGTCGTTCCACTGA
GCGTCAGACCCCGTAGAAAAGATCAAAGGATCTTCTTGAGATCCTTTTTTTCTGCGCGTAATCTGCTGCT
TGCAAACAAAAAAACCACCGCTACCAGCGGTGGTTTGTTTGCCGGATCAAGAGCTACCAACTCTTTTTCC
GAAGGTAACTGGCTTCAGCAGAGCGCAGATACCAAATACTGTTCTTCTAGTGTAGCCGTAGTTAGGCCAC
CACTTCAAGAACTCTGTAGCACCGCCTACATACCTCGCTCTGCTAATCCTGTTACCAGTGGCTGCTGCCA
GTGGCGATAAGTCGTGTCTTACCGGGTTGGACTCAAGACGATAGTTACCGGATAAGGCGCAGCGGTCGGG
CTGAACGGGGGGTTCGTGCACACAGCCCAGCTTGGAGCGAACGACCTACACCGAACTGAGATACCTACAG
CGTGAGCTATGAGAAAGCGCCACGCTTCCCGAAGGGAGAAAGGCGGACAGGTATCCGGTAAGCGGCAGGG
TCGGAACAGGAGAGCGCACGAGGGAGCTTCCAGGGGGAAACGCCTGGTATCTTTATAGTCCTGTCGGGTT
TCGCCACCTCTGACTTGAGCGTCGATTTTTGTGATGCTCGTCAGGGGGGCGGAGCCTATGGAAAAACGCC
AGCAACGCGGCCTTTTTACGGTTCCTGGCCTTTTGCTGGCCTTTTGCTCACATGTTCTTTCCTGCGTTAT
CCCCTGATTCTGTGGATAACCGTATTACCGCCTTTGAGTGAGCTGATACCGCTCGCCGCAGCCGAACGAC
CGAGCGCAGCGAGTCAGTGAGCGAGGAAGCGGAAGAGCGCCCAATACGCAAACCGCCTCTCCCCGCGCGT
TGGCCGATTCATTAATGCAGCTGGCACGACAGGTTTCCCGACTGGAAAGCGGGCAGTGAGCGCAACGCAA
TTAATACGCGTACCGCTAGCCAGGAAGAGTTTGTAGAAACGCAAAAAGGCCATCCGTCAGGATGGCCTTC
TGCTTAGTTTGATGCCTGGCAGTTTATGGCGGGCGTCCTGCCCGCCACCCTCCGGGCCGTTGCTTCACAA
CGTTCAAATCCGCTCCCGGCGGATTTGTCCTACTCAGGAGAGCGTTCACCGACAAACAACAGATAAAACG
AAAGGCCCAGTCTTCCGACTGAGCCTTTCGTTTTATTTGATGCCTGGCAGTTCCCTACTCTCGCGTTAAC
GCTAGCATGGATGTTTTCCCAGTCACGACGTTGTAAAACGACGGCCAGTCTTAAGCTCGGGCCC
